Addgene plasmid #160527: pTricHis-ILY-HB1lock-N338W
Purpose: Expression of inserted ILY variant
Depositing lab: Doryen Bubeck. Depositing organization: Imperial College London. Publication: Structural basis for tuning activity and membrane specificity of bacterial cytolysins. Shah NR, Voisin TB, Parsons ES, Boyd CM, Hoogenboom BW, Bubeck D. Nat Commun. 2020 Nov 16;11(1):5818. doi: 10.1038/s41467-020-19482-6. PubMed 33199689.
Backbone
  Vector backbone: pTricHisA
  Backbone manufacturer: ThermoFisher
  Vector type: Bacterial Expression
Growth in bacteria
  Bacterial resistance: Ampicillin, 100 μg/mL
  Growth temperature: 37°C
  Growth strain: DH5alpha
  Growth instructions: Depositor recommends using BL21 (DE3) for protein expression and purification.
  Copy number: High Copy
Gene/Insert
  Gene/Insert name: ILY-HB1lock-N338W
  Species: Streptococcus intermedius
  Insert size (bp): 1608
  Mutation: A221C, N404C, N338W
  Tag / fusion protein: His-Tag (N terminal on backbone)
  Cloning method: Restriction Enzyme; 5′ cloning site Unknown (unknown if destroyed); 3′ cloning site Unknown (unknown if destroyed)
Terms and licenses: Academic/Nonprofit Terms; Industry Terms: Not Available to Industry
Depositor comments: ILY gene is codon optimized, and all native Cys removed, before additional mutations were added.
How to cite: pTricHis-ILY-HB1lock-N338W was a gift from Doryen Bubeck (Addgene plasmid # 160527 ; http://n2t.net/addgene:160527 ; RRID:Addgene_160527)
