[The description below was written by a language model from this plasmid's Addgene catalogue record and pLannotate feature annotations shown in this document.]
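Description:
pTricHis-ILY-HB1lock-N338W is a bacterial expression plasmid of about 5.9 kb, built on the commercial pTrcHis A backbone (recorded as "pTricHisA"), for producing an engineered variant of intermedilysin (ILY), the cholesterol-dependent cytolysin of Streptococcus intermedius. It replicates in E. coli from a high-copy ColE1/pMB1-type origin. A pBR322 bom region is present, and only a fragment of rop remains. Selection is by ampicillin resistance through the β-lactamase gene and its own promoter.

Expression is driven by the hybrid trc promoter followed by a lac operator, and the plasmid carries lacI under the lacIq promoter, so transcription stays repressed until induced with IPTG. Downstream sit the rrnG antiterminator and a short minicistron that supplies a ribosome binding site to boost translation of the following reading frame. The N-terminal leader comes from the backbone and comprises a His tag (annotated here as a fragment of a composite tag), the T7 gene 10 leader and the Xpress epitope with its enterokinase cleavage site. This allows affinity purification, detection and tag removal. The rrnB T1 and T2 terminators close the cassette.

The 1,608 bp insert is codon optimized and had all native cysteines removed before the mutations were introduced. A221C and N404C add a cysteine pair, which the "HB1lock" name suggests is meant to form a locking disulfide, although the record does not explain this. N338W is an additional substitution. The annotation tool labelled the coding region as the homologous pneumolysin (ply), reflecting similarity within this toxin family rather than the actual identity of the insert. The cloning sites are not recorded. The plasmid is used to express and purify this ILY variant, with a BL21(DE3) host recommended, in connection with structural and functional studies of cytolysin activity and membrane specificity.
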