Features (pLannotate 1.2.2; 20 found; start..end, strand, type, name):
     39..68      +  promoter       trc promoter: strong E. coli promoter; hybrid between the trp and lac UV5 promoters
     76..92      +  protein_bind   lac operator: The lac repressor binds to the lac operator to inhibit transcription in E. coli. This inhibition can be relieved by adding lactose or isopropyl-β-D-thiogalactopyranoside (IPTG). lac repressor encoded by lacI
    109..178     +  misc_feature   rrnG antiterminator: antiterminator from the E. coli rrnG leader region (Berg et al., 1989)
    229..255     +  CDS            minicistron: synthetic cistron containing a ribosome binding site (Shine-Dalgarno sequence), for enhancing the bacterial expression of a downstream cistron (Schoner, 1997) This first cistron should terminate 3 bp upstream of the ATG for the second cistron.
    271..291     +  CDS            capTEV™ (fragment): composite tag for in vivo biotinylation, TEV protease cleavage, and 6xHis tagging
    292..324     +  CDS            T7 tag (gene 10 leader): leader peptide from bacteriophage T7 gene 10 promotes efficient translation in E. coli
    328..351     +  CDS            Xpress™ tag: Xpress™ epitope tag, including an enterokinase recognition and cleavage site
    445..1854    +  CDS            ply: TACY_STRP2 - Experimental evidence at protein level: Swiss-Prot protein existence level 1. A cholesterol-dependent toxin that causes cytolysis by forming pores in cholesterol-containing host membranes. After binding to target membranes, the protein undergoes a major conformation change, leading to its insertion in the host membrane and formation of an oligomeric pore complex. Cholesterol is required for binding to host membranes, membrane insertion and pore formation; cholesterol binding is mediated by a Thr-Leu pair in the C-terminus. Can be reversibly inactivated by oxidation. From Streptoco
   1963..2078    +  ncRNA          5S rRNA: Accession: RF00001 - 5S ribosomal RNA
   2082..2168    +  terminator     rrnB T1 terminator: Escherichia coli rrnB; transcription terminator T1 from the E. coli rrnB gene
   2260..2287    +  terminator     rrnB T2 terminator: transcription terminator T2 from the E. coli rrnB gene
   2306..2397    +  promoter       AmpR promoter: bla
   2398..3258    +  CDS            AmpR: β-lactamase; bla; confers resistance to ampicillin, carbenicillin, and related antibiotics
   3429..4017    +  rep_origin     ori: high-copy-number ColE1/pMB1/pBR322/pUC origin of replication
   4203..4343    -  misc_feature   bom: basis of mobility region from pBR322
   4445..4485    -  CDS            rop (fragment): Rop protein, which maintains plasmids at low copy number; rop
   4529..4606    +  promoter       lacIq promoter: lacI (mutant); In the lacIq allele, a single base change in the promoter boosts expression of the lacI gene about 10-fold.
   4607..5689    +  CDS            lacI: lac repressor; lacI; The lac repressor binds to the lac operator to inhibit transcription in E. coli. This inhibition can be relieved by adding lactose or isopropyl-β-D-thiogalactopyranoside (IPTG).
   5731..5748    +  promoter       tet promoter (fragment): E. coli promoter for tetracycline efflux protein gene
   5744..5845    -  CDS            yciV (fragment): RNAAM_ECOLI - Also known as trpH From Escherichia coli (strain K12).
>Addgene plasmid #160527 | pTricHis-ILY-HB1lock-N338W | addgene full sequence | sequence record 322525 | Addgene NGS Result
CATCATAACGGTTCTGGCAAATATTCTGAAATGAGCTGTTGACAATTAATCATCCGGCTCGTATAATGTG
TGGAATTGTGAGCGGATAACAATTTCACACAGGAAACAGCGCCGCTGAGAAAAAGCGAAGCGGCACTGCT
CTTTAACAATTTATCAGACAATCTGTGTGGGCACTCGACCGGAATTATCGATTAACTTTATTATTAAAAA
TTAAAGAGGTATATATTAATGTATCGATTAAATAAGGAGGAATAAACCATGGGGGGTTCTCATCATCATC
ATCATCATGGTATGGCTAGCATGACTGGTGGACAGCAAATGGGTCGGGATCTGTACGACGATGACGATAA
GGATCGATGGGGATCCGAAACCCCGACGAAACCGAAAGCGGCCCAGACCGAAAAGAAAACCGAGAAAAAA
CCGGAAAACAGCAATTCTGAAGCAGCTAAAAAAGCGCTGAACGATTATATTTGGGGCCTGCAGTACGACA
AACTGAACATCCTGACCCATCAAGGTGAAAAACTGAAAAATCATAGCTCTCGTGAAGCCTTTCACCGTCC
GGGCGAATACGTGGTTATCGAAAAGAAAAAACAGAGTATCTCCAACGCGACCTCGAAACTGAGCGTGAGT
TCCGCCAATGATGACCGTATTTTTCCGGGCGCGCTGCTGAAAGCTGATCAAAGCCTGCTGGAAAACCTGC
CGACCCTGATTCCGGTCAATCGCGGTAAAACCACGATCTCAGTGAACCTGCCGGGCCTGAAAAACGGTGA
ATCGAATCTGACGGTCGAAAACCCGTCAAATTCGACCGTGCGTACGGCGGTTAACAATCTGGTCGAAAAA
TGGATTCAGAACTACAGTAAAACCCATGCAGTGCCGGCTCGCATGCAGTACGAAAGCATCTCTGCACAAA
GTATGTCCCAGCTGCAATGCAAATTTGGCGCCGATTTCAGCAAAGTGGGTGCTCCGCTGAACGTGGACTT
TTCATCGGTTCACAAAGGCGAAAAACAGGTTTTCATCGCAAACTTCCGTCAAGTTTACTACACCGCTTCT
GTCGATAGTCCGAACAGCCCGTCGGCGCTGTTCGGCAGTGGTATTACCCCGACGGACCTGATCAACCGTG
GCGTTAATTCCAAAACCCCGCCGGTCTATGTGTCCAATGTGAGCTATGGCCGCGCGATGTACGTTAAATT
TGAAACCACGAGCAAATCTACCAAAGTGCAGGCGGCCATCGATGCCGTCGTGAAAGGCGCAAAACTGAAA
GCTGGTACGGAATACGAATGGATCCTGAAAAACACCAAAATCACGGCAGTTGTCCTGGGCGGTAATCCGG
GCGAAGCCAGCAAAGTTATTACCGGTAATATCGATACGCTGAAAGACCTGATTCAGAAAGGTTCGAACTT
TAGCGCGCAATCTCCGGCCGTTCCGATCAGTTATACCACGTCCTTCGTCAAAGATAATAGCATTGCAACC
ATCCAGTGCAATACGGACTATATTGAAACCAAAGTGACGTCTTACAAAGATGGCGCTCTGACCCTGAACC
ATGACGGTGCGTTTGTCGCCCGCTTCTATGTGTACTGGGAAGAACTGGGCCACGATGCAGACGGTTATGA
AACCATTCGTAGTCGCTCCTGGTCAGGCAACGGTTATAATCGTGGCGCCCATTACAGCACCACGCTGCGC
TTTAAGGGTAACGTTCGTAATATCCGCGTTAAAGTCCTGGGCGCAACCGGTCTGGCTTGGGAACCGTGGC
GTCTGATTTACAGCAAAAACGATCTGCCGCTGGTGCCGCAGCGCAATATCTCTACCTGGGGCACCACGCT
GCACCCGCAATTCGAAGATAAAGTGGTTAAAGATAACACGGACTAAGAATTCGAAGCTTGGCTGTTTTGG
CGGATGAGAGAAGATTTTCAGCCTGATACAGATTAAATCAGAACGCAGAAGCGGTCTGATAAAACAGAAT
TTGCCTGGCGGCAGTAGCGCGGTGGTCCCACCTGACCCCATGCCGAACTCAGAAGTGAAACGCCGTAGCG
CCGATGGTAGTGTGGGGTCTCCCCATGCGAGAGTAGGGAACTGCCAGGCATCAAATAAAACGAAAGGCTC
AGTCGAAAGACTGGGCCTTTCGTTTTATCTGTTGTTTGTCGGTGAACGCTCTCCTGAGTAGGACAAATCC
GCCGGGAGCGGATTTGAACGTTGCGAAGCAACGGCCCGGAGGGTGGCGGGCAGGACGCCCGCCATAAACT
GCCAGGCATCAAATTAAGCAGAAGGCCATCCTGACGGATGGCCTTTTTGCGTTTCTACAAACTCTTTTGT
TTATTTTTCTAAATACATTCAAATATGTATCCGCTCATGAGACAATAACCCTGATAAATGCTTCAATAAT
ATTGAAAAAGGAAGAGTATGAGTATTCAACATTTCCGTGTCGCCCTTATTCCCTTTTTTGCGGCATTTTG
CCTTCCTGTTTTTGCTCACCCAGAAACGCTGGTGAAAGTAAAAGATGCTGAAGATCAGTTGGGTGCACGA
GTGGGTTACATCGAACTGGATCTCAACAGCGGTAAGATCCTTGAGAGTTTTCGCCCCGAAGAACGTTTTC
CAATGATGAGCACTTTTAAAGTTCTGCTATGTGGCGCGGTATTATCCCGTGTTGACGCCGGGCAAGAGCA
ACTCGGTCGCCGCATACACTATTCTCAGAATGACTTGGTTGAGTACTCACCAGTCACAGAAAAGCATCTT
ACGGATGGCATGACAGTAAGAGAATTATGCAGTGCTGCCATAACCATGAGTGATAACACTGCGGCCAACT
TACTTCTGACAACGATCGGAGGACCGAAGGAGCTAACCGCTTTTTTGCACAACATGGGGGATCATGTAAC
TCGCCTTGATCGTTGGGAACCGGAGCTGAATGAAGCCATACCAAACGACGAGCGTGACACCACGATGCCT
GTAGCAATGGCAACAACGTTGCGCAAACTATTAACTGGCGAACTACTTACTCTAGCTTCCCGGCAACAAT
TAATAGACTGGATGGAGGCGGATAAAGTTGCAGGACCACTTCTGCGCTCGGCCCTTCCGGCTGGCTGGTT
TATTGCTGATAAATCTGGAGCCGGTGAGCGTGGGTCTCGCGGTATCATTGCAGCACTGGGGCCAGATGGT
AAGCCCTCCCGTATCGTAGTTATCTACACGACGGGGAGTCAGGCAACTATGGATGAACGAAATAGACAGA
TCGCTGAGATAGGTGCCTCACTGATTAAGCATTGGTAACTGTCAGACCAAGTTTACTCATATATACTTTA
GATTGATTTAAAACTTCATTTTTAATTTAAAAGGATCTAGGTGAAGATCCTTTTTGATAATCTCATGACC
AAAATCCCTTAACGTGAGTTTTCGTTCCACTGAGCGTCAGACCCCGTAGAAAAGATCAAAGGATCTTCTT
GAGATCCTTTTTTTCTGCGCGTAATCTGCTGCTTGCAAACAAAAAAACCACCGCTACCAGCGGTGGTTTG
TTTGCCGGATCAAGAGCTACCAACTCTTTTTCCGAAGGTAACTGGCTTCAGCAGAGCGCAGATACCAAAT
ACTGTCCTTCTAGTGTAGCCGTAGTTAGGCCACCACTTCAAGAACTCTGTAGCACCGCCTACATACCTCG
CTCTGCTAATCCTGTTACCAGTGGCTGCTGCCAGTGGCGATAAGTCGTGTCTTACCGGGTTGGACTCAAG
ACGATAGTTACCGGATAAGGCGCAGCGGTCGGGCTGAACGGGGGGTTCGTGCACACAGCCCAGCTTGGAG
CGAACGACCTACACCGAACTGAGATACCTACAGCGTGAGCTATGAGAAAGCGCCACGCTTCCCGAAGGGA
GAAAGGCGGACAGGTATCCGGTAAGCGGCAGGGTCGGAACAGGAGAGCGCACGAGGGAGCTTCCAGGGGG
AAACGCCTGGTATCTTTATAGTCCTGTCGGGTTTCGCCACCTCTGACTTGAGCGTCGATTTTTGTGATGC
TCGTCAGGGGGGCGGAGCCTATGGAAAAACGCCAGCAACGCGGCCTTTTTACGGTTCCTGGCCTTTTGCT
GGCCTTTTGCTCACATGTTCTTTCCTGCGTTATCCCCTGATTCTGTGGATAACCGTATTACCGCCTTTGA
GTGAGCTGATACCGCTCGCCGCAGCCGAACGACCGAGCGCAGCGAGTCAGTGAGCGAGGAAGCGGAAGAG
CGCCTGATGCGGTATTTTCTCCTTACGCATCTGTGCGGTATTTCACACCGCATATGGTGCACTCTCAGTA
CAATCTGCTCTGATGCCGCATAGTTAAGCCAGTATACACTCCGCTATCGCTACGTGACTGGGTCATGGCT
GCGCCCCGACACCCGCCAACACCCGCTGACGCGCCCTGACGGGCTTGTCTGCTCCCGGCATCCGCTTACA
GACAAGCTGTGACCGTCTCCGGGAGCTGCATGTGTCAGAGGTTTTCACCGTCATCACCGAAACGCGCGAG
GCAGCAGATCAATTCGCGCGCGAAGGCGAAGCGGCATGCATTTACGTTGACACCATCGAATGGTGCAAAA
CCTTTCGCGGTATGGCATGATAGCGCCCGGAAGAGAGTCAATTCAGGGTGGTGAATGTGAAACCAGTAAC
GTTATACGATGTCGCAGAGTATGCCGGTGTCTCTTATCAGACCGTTTCCCGCGTGGTGAACCAGGCCAGC
CACGTTTCTGCGAAAACGCGGGAAAAAGTGGAAGCGGCGATGGCGGAGCTGAATTACATTCCCAACCGCG
TGGCACAACAACTGGCGGGCAAACAGTCGTTGCTGATTGGCGTTGCCACCTCCAGTCTGGCCCTGCACGC
GCCGTCGCAAATTGTCGCGGCGATTAAATCTCGCGCCGATCAACTGGGTGCCAGCGTGGTGGTGTCGATG
GTAGAACGAAGCGGCGTCGAAGCCTGTAAAGCGGCGGTGCACAATCTTCTCGCGCAACGCGTCAGTGGGC
TGATCATTAACTATCCGCTGGATGACCAGGATGCCATTGCTGTGGAAGCTGCCTGCACTAATGTTCCGGC
GTTATTTCTTGATGTCTCTGACCAGACACCCATCAACAGTATTATTTTCTCCCATGAAGACGGTACGCGA
CTGGGCGTGGAGCATCTGGTCGCATTGGGTCACCAGCAAATCGCGCTGTTAGCGGGCCCATTAAGTTCTG
TCTCGGCGCGTCTGCGTCTGGCTGGCTGGCATAAATATCTCACTCGCAATCAAATTCAGCCGATAGCGGA
ACGGGAAGGCGACTGGAGTGCCATGTCCGGTTTTCAACAAACCATGCAAATGCTGAATGAGGGCATCGTT
CCCACTGCGATGCTGGTTGCCAACGATCAGATGGCGCTGGGCGCAATGCGCGCCATTACCGAGTCCGGGC
TGCGCGTTGGTGCGGATATCTCGGTAGTGGGATACGACGATACCGAAGACAGCTCATGTTATATCCCGCC
GTTAACCACCATCAAACAGGATTTTCGCCTGCTGGGGCAAACCAGCGTGGACCGCTTGCTGCAACTCTCT
CAGGGCCAGGCGGTGAAGGGCAATCAGCTGTTGCCCGTCTCACTGGTGAAAAGAAAAACCACCCTGGCGC
CCAATACGCAAACCGCCTCTCCCCGCGCGTTGGCCGATTCATTAATGCAGCTGGCACGACAGGTTTCCCG
ACTGGAAAGCGGGCAGTGAGCGCAACGCAATTAATGTAAGTTAGCGCGAATTGATCTGGTTTGACAGCTT
ATCATCGACTGCACGGTGCACCAATGCTTCTGGCGTCAGGCAGCCATCGGAAGCTGTGGTATGGCTGTGC
AGGTCGTAAATCACTGCATAATTCGTGTCGCTCAAGGCGCACTCCCGTTCTGGATAATGTTTTTTGCGCC
GA
